Addgene plasmid #223786: pGEX4T1_GST-EGFP-ATG13_IDR_delta191-204 (205-517aa)
Purpose: Expression of recombinant protein for purification
Depositing lab: Sascha Martens. Depositing organization: University of Vienna. Publication: Reconstitution of BNIP3/NIX-mitophagy initiation reveals hierarchical flexibility of the autophagy machinery. Adriaenssens E, Schaar S, Cook ASI, Stuke JFM, Sawa-Makarska J, Nguyen TN, Ren X, Schuschnig M, Romanov J, Khuu G, Uoselis L, Lazarou M, Hummer G, Hurley JH, Martens S. Nat Cell Biol. 2025 Jul 25. doi: 10.1038/s41556-025-01712-y. PubMed 40715440.
Backbone
  Vector backbone: pGEX-4T1
  Vector type: Bacterial Expression
Growth in bacteria
  Bacterial resistance: Ampicillin, 100 μg/mL
  Growth temperature: 37°C
  Growth strain: DH5alpha
  Copy number: Unknown
Gene/Insert
  Gene/Insert name: ATG13 IDR
  Species: H. sapiens (human)
  Mutation: aa 205-517 only
  Entrez Gene: ATG13 (a.k.a. KIAA0652, PARATARG8)
  Tag / fusion protein: GST-EGFP (N terminal on insert)
  Cloning method: Gibson Cloning
Terms and licenses: Academic/Nonprofit Terms; Industry Terms: Not Available to Industry
Depositor comments: Internal #: SMc2464 . Please visit https://doi.org/10.1101/2024.08.28.609967 for bioRxiv preprint.
How to cite: pGEX4T1_GST-EGFP-ATG13_IDR_delta191-204 (205-517aa) was a gift from Sascha Martens (Addgene plasmid # 223786 ; http://n2t.net/addgene:223786 ; RRID:Addgene_223786)
