[The description below was written by a language model from this plasmid's Addgene catalogue record and pLannotate feature annotations shown in this document.]
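Description:
pGEX4T1_GST-EGFP-ATG13_IDR_delta191-204 (205-517aa) is a bacterial expression plasmid built on the pGEX-4T1 backbone for producing a recombinant fusion protein in E. coli for purification. It replicates from a ColE1/pMB1-type origin and is selected with ampicillin through the β-lactamase (AmpR) gene and its own promoter. The backbone also carries lacI under its native promoter, along with pGEX remnants such as a lac promoter/operator with a lacZα fragment and short rop and bom fragments that have no role in the payload.

Expression is driven by the strong hybrid tac promoter, followed by a lac operator, so transcription is held off by the plasmid-encoded lac repressor and induced with IPTG. The open reading frame begins with Schistosoma japonicum glutathione S-transferase, which allows capture on glutathione resin. This is followed by a sequence annotated as a partial TEV protease recognition site, which would allow the GST moiety to be removed. Next comes a green fluorescent protein, listed as EGFP in the catalogue and annotated as mEGFP from the sequence, and then a fragment of human ATG13. The insert covers residues 205-517 only, corresponding to the intrinsically disordered region of ATG13 lacking residues 191-204 at its start. It was assembled by Gibson cloning.

ATG13 is an autophagy factor that works with ULK1 and RB1CC1 in autophagosome formation and mitophagy. The fluorescent, affinity-tagged truncation fits the associated study's in vitro reconstitution of mitophagy initiation, although the record does not specify the particular assays it was used in.
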