Features (pLannotate 1.2.2; 19 found; start..end, strand, type, name):
    181..209     +  promoter       tac promoter: strong E. coli promoter; hybrid between the trp and lac UV5 promoters
    217..233     +  protein_bind   lac operator: The lac repressor binds to the lac operator to inhibit transcription in E. coli. This inhibition can be relieved by adding lactose or isopropyl-β-D-thiogalactopyranoside (IPTG). lac repressor encoded by lacI
    262..913     +  CDS            GST (fragment): glutathione S-transferase from Schistosoma japonicum
    940..959     +  CDS            TEV site (fragment): tobacco etch virus (TEV) protease recognition and cleavage site
    967..1683    +  CDS            mEGFP: mEGFP is a basic (constitutively fluorescent) green fluorescent protein published in 2002, derived from Aequorea victoria. It has moderate acid sensitivity.
   1696..2634    +  CDS            ATG13 (fragment): ATG13_HUMAN - Also known as KIAA0652. Experimental evidence at protein level: Swiss-Prot protein existence level 1. Autophagy factor required for autophagosome formation and mitophagy. Target of the TOR kinase signaling pathway that regulates autophagy through the control of the phosphorylation status of ATG13 and ULK1, and the regulation of the ATG13-ULK1-RB1CC1 complex. Through its regulation of ULK1 activity, plays a role in the regulation of the kinase activity of mTORC1 and cell proliferation. From Homo sapiens (Human).
   2679..2718    +  CDS            rop (fragment): Rop protein, which maintains plasmids at low copy number; rop
   2820..2860    +  misc_feature   bom (fragment): basis of mobility region from pBR322
   2965..3069    +  promoter       AmpR promoter: bla
   3070..3930    +  CDS            AmpR: β-lactamase; bla; confers resistance to ampicillin, carbenicillin, and related antibiotics
   4101..4689    +  rep_origin     ori: high-copy-number ColE1/pMB1/pBR322/pUC origin of replication
   4875..4926    -  misc_feature   bom (fragment): basis of mobility region from pBR322
   4933..5010    +  promoter       lacI promoter: lacI
   5011..6093    +  CDS            lacI: lac repressor; lacI; The lac repressor binds to the lac operator to inhibit transcription in E. coli. This inhibition can be relieved by adding lactose or isopropyl-β-D-thiogalactopyranoside (IPTG).
   6106..6127    +  protein_bind   CAP binding site: CAP binding activates transcription in the presence of cAMP. E. coli catabolite activator protein
   6142..6172    +  promoter       lac promoter: promoter for the E. coli lac operon
   6180..6196    +  protein_bind   lac operator: The lac repressor binds to the lac operator to inhibit transcription in E. coli. This inhibition can be relieved by adding lactose or isopropyl-β-D-thiogalactopyranoside (IPTG). lac repressor encoded by lacI
   6216..6389    +  CDS            lacZα: LacZα fragment of β-galactosidase; lacZ fragment
   6653..105     -  CDS            yciV (fragment) (across the origin): RNAAM_ECOLI - Also known as trpH From Escherichia coli (strain K12).
>Addgene plasmid #223786 | pGEX4T1_GST-EGFP-ATG13_IDR_delta191-204 (205-517aa) | addgene full sequence | sequence record 448234 | Addgene NGS Result
CTTATCGACTGTACGGTGCACCAATGCTTCTGGCGTCAGGCAGCCATCGGAAGCTGTGGTATGGCTGTGC
AGGTCGTAAATCACTGCATAATTCGTGTCGCTCAAGGCGCACTCCCGTTCTGGATAATGTTTTTTGCGCC
GACATCATAACGGTTCTGGCAAATATTCTGAAATGAGCTGTTGACAATTAATCATCGGCTCGTATAATGT
GTGGAATTGTGAGCGGATAACAATTTCACACAGGAAACAGTATTCATGGCATCCCCTATACTAGGTTATT
GGAAAATTAAGGGCCTTGTGCAACCCACTCGACTTCTTTTGGAATATCTTGAAGAAAAATATGAAGAGCA
TTTGTATGAGCGCGATGAAGGTGATAAATGGCGAAACAAAAAGTTTGAATTGGGTTTGGAGTTTCCCAAT
CTTCCTTATTATATTGATGGTGATGTTAAATTAACACAGTCTATGGCCATCATACGTTATATAGCTGACA
AGCACAACATGTTGGGTGGTTGTCCAAAAGAGCGTGCAGAGATTTCAATGCTTGAAGGAGCGGTTTTGGA
TATTAGATACGGTGTTTCGAGAATTGCATATAGTAAAGACTTTGAAACTCTCAAAGTTGATTTTCTTAGC
AAGCTACCTGAAATGCTGAAAATGTTCGAAGATCGTTTATGTCATAAAACATATTTAAATGGTGATCATG
TAACCCATCCTGACTTCATGTTGTATGACGCTCTTGATGTTGTTTTATACATGGACCCAATGTGCCTGGA
TGCGTTCCCAAAATTAGTTTGTTTTAAAAAACGTATTGAAGCTATCCCACAAATTGATAAGTACTTGAAA
TCCAGCAAGTATATAGCATGGCCTTTGCAGGGCTGGCAAGCCACGTTTGGTGGTGGCGACCATCCTCCAA
AATCGGATGATTACGATATCCCAACGACCGAAAACCTGTATTTTCAGGGTGGTACCATGGTGAGCAAGGG
CGAGGAGCTGTTCACCGGGGTGGTGCCCATCCTGGTCGAGCTGGACGGCGACGTAAACGGCCACAAGTTC
AGCGTGTCCGGCGAGGGCGAGGGCGATGCCACCTACGGCAAGCTGACCCTGAAGTTCATCTGCACCACCG
GCAAGCTGCCCGTGCCCTGGCCCACCCTCGTGACCACCCTGACCTACGGCGTGCAGTGCTTCAGCCGCTA
CCCCGACCACATGAAGCAGCACGACTTCTTCAAGTCCGCCATGCCCGAAGGCTACGTCCAGGAGCGCACC
ATCTTCTTCAAGGACGACGGCAACTACAAGACCCGCGCCGAGGTGAAGTTCGAGGGCGACACCCTGGTGA
ACCGCATCGAGCTGAAGGGCATCGACTTCAAGGAGGACGGCAACATCCTGGGGCACAAGCTGGAGTACAA
CTACAACAGCCACAACGTCTATATCATGGCCGACAAGCAGAAGAACGGCATCAAGGTGAACTTCAAGATC
CGCCACAACATCGAGGACGGCAGCGTGCAGCTCGCCGACCACTACCAGCAGAACACCCCCATCGGCGACG
GCCCCGTGCTGCTGCCCGACAACCACTACCTGAGCACCCAGTCCAAGCTGAGCAAAGACCCCAACGAGAA
GCGCGATCACATGGTCCTGCTGGAGTTCGTGACCGCCGCCGGGATCACTCTCGGCATGGACGAGCTGTAC
AAGGGTACCGGTGGTCCCCCTATTATGGGAATCATTATCGACCACTTCGTGGATAGACCATACCCCAGTA
GCTCCCCTATGCATCCATGCAACTATCGTACAGCCGGTGAAGACACCGGCGTGATCTACCCCAGTGTCGA
GGATAGCCAGGAAGTGTGTACCACTTCCTTCTCTACCTCACCACCCTCACAGCTCTCTTCAAGTCGCCTG
AGTTATCAGCCTGCCGCTCTCGGAGTCGGTAGCGCAGACCTGGCCTACCCAGTGGTCTTCGCAGCAGGCC
TCAACGCAACCCACCCACATCAGCTGATGGTGCCAGGAAAGGAGGGTGGAGTCCCACTGGCTCCTAATCA
GCCAGTGCACGGTACTCAGGCTGACCAGGAAAGGCTGGCAACTTGCACACCATCCGATAGAACTCATTGT
GCTGCAACACCCAGCTCCTCTGAGGACACCGAAACTGTGAGCAACTCAAGTGAGGGTCGCGCCTCCCCAC
ACGATGTCCTGGAAACCATCTTCGTGAGAAAAGTCGGCGCTTTTGTGAACAAGCCCATTAATCAGGTCAC
ACTCACCTCTCTGGACATCCCTTTCGCTATGTTTGCACCAAAGAACCTCGAGCTGGAAGACACTGATCCC
ATGGTGAATCCTCCAGACTCACCCGAGACAGAAAGTCCTCTCCAGGGCAGTCTGCACAGCGATGGAAGCT
CCGGTGGCTCTTCAGGCAACACACATGACGATTTCGTCATGATTGACTTCAAACCCGCTTTTTCCAAGGA
CGATATCCTCCCTATGGATCTGGGAACCTTCTACAGGGAGTTTCAGAATCCCCCTCAGCTCAGTAGCCTG
AGCATTGACATCGGTGCCCAGTCCATGGCTGAGGACCTCGATTCTCTGCCTGAAAAACTGGCTGTGCACG
AGAAGAACGTCAGAGAATTCGACGCATTTGTGGAGACCCTGCAGTGACCCGGGTGACTCGAGCGGCCGCA
TCGTGACTGACTGACGATCTGCCTCGCGCGTTTCGGTGATGACGGTGAAAACCTCTGACACATGCAGCTC
CCGGAGACGGTCACAGCTTGTCTGTAAGCGGATGCCGGGAGCAGACAAGCCCGTCAGGGCGCGTCAGCGG
GTGTTGGCGGGTGTCGGGGCGCAGCCATGACCCAGTCACGTAGCGATAGCGGAGTGTATAATTCTTGAAG
ACGAAAGGGCCTCGTGATACGCCTATTTTTATAGGTTAATGTCATGATAATAATGGTTTCTTAGACGTCA
GGTGGCACTTTTCGGGGAAATGTGCGCGGAACCCCTATTTGTTTATTTTTCTAAATACATTCAAATATGT
ATCCGCTCATGAGACAATAACCCTGATAAATGCTTCAATAATATTGAAAAAGGAAGAGTATGAGTATTCA
ACATTTCCGTGTCGCCCTTATTCCCTTTTTTGCGGCATTTTGCCTTCCTGTTTTTGCTCACCCAGAAACG
CTGGTGAAAGTAAAAGATGCTGAAGATCAGTTGGGTGCACGAGTGGGTTACATCGAACTGGATCTCAACA
GCGGTAAGATCCTTGAGAGTTTTCGCCCCGAAGAACGTTTTCCAATGATGAGCACTTTTAAAGTTCTGCT
ATGTGGCGCGGTATTATCCCGTGTTGACGCCGGGCAAGAGCAACTCGGTCGCCGCATACACTATTCTCAG
AATGACTTGGTTGAGTACTCACCAGTCACAGAAAAGCATCTTACGGATGGCATGACAGTAAGAGAATTAT
GCAGTGCTGCCATAACCATGAGTGATAACACTGCGGCCAACTTACTTCTGACAACGATCGGAGGACCGAA
GGAGCTAACCGCTTTTTTGCACAACATGGGGGATCATGTAACTCGCCTTGATCGTTGGGAACCGGAGCTG
AATGAAGCCATACCAAACGACGAGCGTGACACCACGATGCCTGCAGCAATGGCAACAACGTTGCGCAAAC
TATTAACTGGCGAACTACTTACTCTAGCTTCCCGGCAACAATTAATAGACTGGATGGAGGCGGATAAAGT
TGCAGGACCACTTCTGCGCTCGGCCCTTCCGGCTGGCTGGTTTATTGCTGATAAATCTGGAGCCGGTGAG
CGTGGGTCTCGCGGTATCATTGCAGCACTGGGGCCAGATGGTAAGCCCTCCCGTATCGTAGTTATCTACA
CGACGGGGAGTCAGGCAACTATGGATGAACGAAATAGACAGATCGCTGAGATAGGTGCCTCACTGATTAA
GCATTGGTAACTGTCAGACCAAGTTTACTCATATATACTTTAGATTGATTTAAAACTTCATTTTTAATTT
AAAAGGATCTAGGTGAAGATCCTTTTTGATAATCTCATGACCAAAATCCCTTAACGTGAGTTTTCGTTCC
ACTGAGCGTCAGACCCCGTAGAAAAGATCAAAGGATCTTCTTGAGATCCTTTTTTTCTGCGCGTAATCTG
CTGCTTGCAAACAAAAAAACCACCGCTACCAGCGGTGGTTTGTTTGCCGGATCAAGAGCTACCAACTCTT
TTTCCGAAGGTAACTGGCTTCAGCAGAGCGCAGATACCAAATACTGTCCTTCTAGTGTAGCCGTAGTTAG
GCCACCACTTCAAGAACTCTGTAGCACCGCCTACATACCTCGCTCTGCTAATCCTGTTACCAGTGGCTGC
TGCCAGTGGCGATAAGTCGTGTCTTACCGGGTTGGACTCAAGACGATAGTTACCGGATAAGGCGCAGCGG
TCGGGCTGAACGGGGGGTTCGTGCACACAGCCCAGCTTGGAGCGAACGACCTACACCGAACTGAGATACC
TACAGCGTGAGCTATGAGAAAGCGCCACGCTTCCCGAAGGGAGAAAGGCGGACAGGTATCCGGTAAGCGG
CAGGGTCGGAACAGGAGAGCGCACGAGGGAGCTTCCAGGGGGAAACGCCTGGTATCTTTATAGTCCTGTC
GGGTTTCGCCACCTCTGACTTGAGCGTCGATTTTTGTGATGCTCGTCAGGGGGGCGGAGCCTATGGAAAA
ACGCCAGCAACGCGGCCTTTTTACGGTTCCTGGCCTTTTGCTGGCCTTTTGCTCACATGTTCTTTCCTGC
GTTATCCCCTGATTCTGTGGATAACCGTATTACCGCCTTTGAGTGAGCTGATACCGCTCGCCGCAGCCGA
ACGACCGAGCGCAGCGAGTCAGTGAGCGAGGAAGCGGAAGAGCGCCTGATGCGGTATTTTCTCCTTACGC
ATCTGTGCGGTATTTCACACCGCATAAATTCCGACACCATCGAATGGCGCAAAACCTTTCGCGGTATGGC
ATGATAGCGCCCGGAAGAGAGTCAATTCAGGGTGGTGAATGTGAAACCAGTAACGTTATACGATGTCGCA
GAGTATGCCGGTGTCTCTTATCAGACCGTTTCCCGCGTGGTGAACCAGGCCAGCCACGTTTCTGCGAAAA
CGCGGGAAAAAGTGGAAGCGGCGATGGCGGAGCTGAATTACATTCCCAACCGCGTGGCACAACAACTGGC
GGGCAAACAGTCGTTGCTGATTGGCGTTGCCACCTCCAGTCTGGCCCTGCACGCGCCGTCGCAAATTGTC
GCGGCGATTAAATCTCGCGCCGATCAACTGGGTGCCAGCGTGGTGGTGTCGATGGTAGAACGAAGCGGCG
TCGAAGCCTGTAAAGCGGCGGTGCACAATCTTCTCGCGCAACGCGTCAGTGGGCTGATCATTAACTATCC
GCTGGATGACCAGGATGCCATTGCTGTGGAAGCTGCCTGCACTAATGTTCCGGCGTTATTTCTTGATGTC
TCTGACCAGACACCCATCAACAGTATTATTTTCTCCCATGAAGACGGTACGCGACTGGGCGTGGAGCATC
TGGTCGCATTGGGTCACCAGCAAATCGCGCTGTTAGCGGGCCCATTAAGTTCTGTCTCGGCGCGTCTGCG
TCTGGCTGGCTGGCATAAATATCTCACTCGCAATCAAATTCAGCCGATAGCGGAACGGGAAGGCGACTGG
AGTGCCATGTCCGGTTTTCAACAAACCATGCAAATGCTGAATGAGGGCATCGTTCCCACTGCGATGCTGG
TTGCCAACGATCAGATGGCGCTGGGCGCAATGCGCGCCATTACCGAGTCCGGGCTGCGCGTTGGTGCGGA
TATCTCGGTAGTGGGATACGACGATACCGAAGACAGCTCATGTTATATCCCGCCGTTAACCACCATCAAA
CAGGATTTTCGCCTGCTGGGGCAAACCAGCGTGGACCGCTTGCTGCAACTCTCTCAGGGCCAGGCGGTGA
AGGGCAATCAGCTGTTGCCCGTCTCACTGGTGAAAAGAAAAACCACCCTGGCGCCCAATACGCAAACCGC
CTCTCCCCGCGCGTTGGCCGATTCATTAATGCAGCTGGCACGACAGGTTTCCCGACTGGAAAGCGGGCAG
TGAGCGCAACGCAATTAATGTAAGTTAGCTCACTCATTAGGCACCCCAGGCTTTACACTTTATGCTTCCG
GCTCGTATGTTGTGTGGAATTGTGAGCGGATAACAATTTCACACAGGAAACAGCTATGACCATGATTACG
GATTCACTGGCCGTCGTTTTACAACGTCGTGACTGGGAAAACCCTGGCGTTACCCAACTTAATCGCCTTG
CAGCACATCCCCCTTTCGCCAGCTGGCGTAATAGCGAAGAGGCCCGCACCGATCGCCCTTCCCAACAGTT
GCGCAGCCTGAATGGCGAATGGCGCTTTGCCTGGTTTCCGGCACCAGAAGCGGTGCCGGAAAGCTGGCTG
GAGTGCGATCTTCCTGAGGCCGATACTGTCGTCGTCCCCTCAAACTGGCAGATGCACGGTTACGATGCGC
CCATCTACACCAACGTGACCTATCCCATTACGGTCAATCCGCCGTTTGTTCCCACGGAGAATCCGACGGG
TTGTTACTCGCTCACATTTAATGTTGATGAAAGCTGGCTACAGGAAGGCCAGACGCGAATTATTTTTGAT
GGCGTTGGAATTAG
